Addgene plasmid #142517: TFORF1960
Purpose: Lentiviral vector for overexpressing transcription factor ORFs with unique 24-bp barcodes. Barcodes facilitate identification of transcription factors in pooled screens.
Depositing lab: Feng Zhang. Depositing organization: Broad Institute. Publication: A transcription factor atlas of directed differentiation. Joung J, Ma S, Tay T, Geiger-Schuller KR, Kirchgatterer PC, Verdine VK, Guo B, Arias-Garcia MA, Allen WE, Singh A, Kuksenko O, Abudayyeh OO, Gootenberg JS, Fu Z, Macrae RK, Buenrostro JD, Regev A, Zhang F. Cell. 2023 Jan 5;186(1):209-229.e26. doi: 10.1016/j.cell.2022.11.026. PubMed 36608654.
Backbone
  Vector backbone: pLX_TRC317
  Backbone manufacturer: Broad Institute Genetic Perturbation Platform
  Backbone size w/o insert (bp): 8264
  Vector type: Mammalian Expression, Lentiviral
  Selectable markers: Puromycin
Growth in bacteria
  Bacterial resistance: Ampicillin, 100 μg/mL
  Growth temperature: 37°C
  Growth strain: NEB Stable
  Copy number: High Copy
Gene/Insert
  Gene/Insert name: CUX1
  Species: H. sapiens (human)
  Insert size (bp): 2132
  Entrez Gene: CUX1 (a.k.a. CASP, CDP, CDP/Cut, CDP1, COY1, CUTL1, CUX, Clox, Cux/CDP, GDDI, GOLIM6, Nbla10317, p100, p110, p200, p75)
  Promoter: EF1a
  Cloning method: Unknown
  Sequencing primers: 5′ GGGTGGAGACTGAAGTTAGGCCAG; 3′ CACATAGCGTAAAAGGAGCAACATAG
Terms and licenses: Academic/Nonprofit Terms; Industry Terms: Not Available to Industry
Depositor comments: NM_181500,ENST00000622516 . The transcription factor ORF portion of this plasmid was synthesized by Genewiz. Please test multiple small colonies in case of plasmid recombination. To make this collection available in a timely manner, a portion of this collection was not fully sequenced by Addgene. If an Addgene verified full plasmid sequence is not available, please contact us prior to placing an order to request the full sequence.
How to cite: TFORF1960 was a gift from Feng Zhang (Addgene plasmid # 142517 ; http://n2t.net/addgene:142517 ; RRID:Addgene_142517)
