[The description below was written by a language model from this plasmid's Addgene catalogue record and pLannotate feature annotations shown in this document.]
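Description:
TFORF1960 is a third-generation-style, self-inactivating lentiviral expression plasmid built on the pLX_TRC317 backbone. It belongs to a barcoded library of human transcription factor open reading frames. It is propagated in E. coli through a high-copy ColE1/pUC-type origin with ampicillin selection (AmpR under its own bla promoter). It also carries an f1 origin and remnants of a lacZα/lac promoter cloning region flanked by T7 and T3 promoters. The depositor warns that the plasmid can recombine, as is common for LTR-containing vectors, and advises checking several colonies.

The viral genome is transcribed from an RSV promoter fused to a truncated HIV-1 5' LTR. It contains the Ψ packaging signal with a gag fragment, the RRE for Rev-dependent nuclear export, a cPPT/CTS, WPRE to boost transcript expression, and a ΔU3 3' LTR followed by an SV40 polyadenylation signal. Within this unit, an SV40 early promoter/origin drives puromycin N-acetyltransferase for selecting transduced mammalian cells. Downstream, the EF-1α promoter drives the human CUX1 ORF. The depositor links this insert to a specific RefSeq and Ensembl transcript, and the annotation matches it to the CASP isoform of the CUX1 locus. The ORF was made by gene synthesis.

According to the catalogue entry, each ORF in the collection is paired with a unique 24-bp barcode. The feature table does not annotate the barcode, so its position is not recorded. One possible location is the short stretch between the ORF and WPRE, where only a small U6 promoter fragment is called. The barcode allows the construct to be identified in pooled overexpression screens, such as those testing transcription factors for directed differentiation.
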