Features (pLannotate 1.2.2; 31 found; start..end, strand, type, name):
      5..231     +  promoter       RSV promoter: Rous sarcoma virus enhancer/promoter
    232..412     +  LTR            5' LTR (truncated): truncated 5' long terminal repeat (LTR) from HIV-1
    459..584     +  misc_feature   HIV-1 Ψ: packaging signal of human immunodeficiency virus type 1
    568..931     +  CDS            HIV-1 gag (fragment): gag protein from human immunodeficiency virus 1; gag
   1077..1310    +  misc_feature   RRE: The Rev response element (RRE) of HIV-1 allows for Rev-dependent mRNA export from the nucleus to the cytoplasm.
   1687..1713    +  CDS            Rev (fragment): human immunodeficiency virus 1 (HIV-1) Rev protein; rev; enhances nuclear export of unspliced and incompletely spliced viral mRNAs
   1720..1743    +  promoter       SV40 promoter (fragment): SV40 early promoter
   1744..1815    +  promoter       SV40 promoter (fragment): SV40 enhancer and early promoter
   1839..1974    +  rep_origin     SV40 ori: SV40 origin of replication
   2020..2616    +  CDS            PuroR (fragment): puromycin N-acetyltransferase; pac from Streptomyces; confers resistance to puromycin
   2665..2782    +  misc_feature   cPPT/CTS: central polypurine tract and central termination sequence of HIV-1
   2847..2913    +  CDS            small t antigen (fragment): SV40 (simian virus 40) small t antigen
   2920..4098    +  promoter       EF-1α promoter: strong constitutive promoter for human elongation factor EF-1α
   4115..6142    +  CDS            CUX1: CASP_HUMAN - Also known as CUTL1. Experimental evidence at protein level: Swiss-Prot protein existence level 1. May be involved in intra-Golgi retrograde transport. From Homo sapiens (Human).
   6158..6211    +  promoter       U6 promoter (fragment): RNA polymerase III promoter for human U6 snRNA
   6253..6841    +  misc_feature   WPRE: woodchuck hepatitis virus posttranscriptional regulatory element
   6892..6911    +  misc_feature   cPPT/CTS (fragment): central polypurine tract and central termination sequence of HIV-1
   6913..7146    +  LTR            3' LTR (ΔU3): self-inactivating 3' long terminal repeat (LTR) from HIV-1
   7224..7345    +  polyA_signal   SV40 poly(A) signal: SV40 polyadenylation signal
   7385..7520    +  rep_origin     SV40 ori: SV40 origin of replication
   7541..7559    -  promoter       T7 promoter: promoter for bacteriophage T7 RNA polymerase
   7567..7722    +  CDS            lacZα (fragment): LacZα fragment of β-galactosidase; lacZ fragment
   7727..8155    +  rep_origin     f1 ori (sequence partly withheld): f1 bacteriophage origin of replication; arrow indicates direction of (+) strand synthesis
   8208..8312    +  promoter       AmpR promoter: bla
   8313..9173    +  CDS            AmpR: β-lactamase; bla; confers resistance to ampicillin, carbenicillin, and related antibiotics
   9344..9932    +  rep_origin     ori: high-copy-number ColE1/pMB1/pBR322/pUC origin of replication
  10115..10207   +  CDS            lacI (fragment): lac repressor; lacI; The lac repressor binds to the lac operator to inhibit transcription in E. coli. This inhibition can be relieved by adding lactose or isopropyl-β-D-thiogalactopyranoside (IPTG).
  10220..10241   +  protein_bind   CAP binding site: CAP binding activates transcription in the presence of cAMP. E. coli catabolite activator protein
  10256..10286   +  promoter       lac promoter: promoter for the E. coli lac operon
  10294..10310   +  protein_bind   lac operator: The lac repressor binds to the lac operator to inhibit transcription in E. coli. This inhibition can be relieved by adding lactose or isopropyl-β-D-thiogalactopyranoside (IPTG). lac repressor encoded by lacI
  10355..10373   +  promoter       T3 promoter: promoter for bacteriophage T3 RNA polymerase
>Addgene plasmid #142517 | TFORF1960 | addgene full sequence | sequence record 397243 | Addgene NGS Result
TTAATGTAGTCTTATGCAATACTCTTGTAGTCTTGCAACATGGTAACGATGAGTTAGCAACATGCCTTAC
AAGGAGAGAAAAAGCACCGTGCATGCCGATTGGTGGAAGTAAGGTGGTACGATCGTGCCTTATTAGGAAG
GCAACAGACGGGTCTGACATGGATTGGACGAACCACTGAATTGCCGCATTGCAGAGATATTGTATTTAAG
TGCCTAGCTCGATACATAAACGGGTCTCTCTGGTTAGACCAGATCTGAGCCTGGGAGCTCTCTGGCTAAC
TAGGGAACCCACTGCTTAAGCCTCAATAAAGCTTGCCTTGAGTGCTTCAAGTAGTGTGTGCCCGTCTGTT
GTGTGACTCTGGTAACTAGAGATCCCTCAGACCCTTTTAGTCAGTGTGGAAAATCTCTAGCAGTGGCGCC
CGAACAGGGACTTGAAAGCGAAAGGGAAACCAGAGGAGCTCTCTCGACGCAGGACTCGGCTTGCTGAAGC
GCGCACGGCAAGAGGCGAGGGGCGGCGACTGGTGAGTACGCCAAAAATTTTGACTAGCGGAGGCTAGAAG
GAGAGAGATGGGTGCGAGAGCGTCAGTATTAAGCGGGGGAGAATTAGATCGCGATGGGAAAAAATTCGGT
TAAGGCCAGGGGGAAAGAAAAAATATAAATTAAAACATATAGTATGGGCAAGCAGGGAGCTAGAACGATT
CGCAGTTAATCCTGGCCTGTTAGAAACATCAGAAGGCTGTAGACAAATACTGGGACAGCTACAACCATCC
CTTCAGACAGGATCAGAAGAACTTAGATCATTATATAATACAGTAGCAACCCTCTATTGTGTGCATCAAA
GGATAGAGATAAAAGACACCAAGGAAGCTTTAGACAAGATAGAGGAAGAGCAAAACAAAAGTAAGACCAC
CGCACAGCAAGCGGCCGCTGATCTTCAGACCTGGAGGAGGAGATATGAGGGACAATTGGAGAAGTGAATT
ATATAAATATAAAGTAGTAAAAATTGAACCATTAGGAGTAGCACCCACCAAGGCAAAGAGAAGAGTGGTG
CAGAGAGAAAAAAGAGCAGTGGGAATAGGAGCTTTGTTCCTTGGGTTCTTGGGAGCAGCAGGAAGCACTA
TGGGCGCAGCGTCAATGACGCTGACGGTACAGGCCAGACAATTATTGTCTGGTATAGTGCAGCAGCAGAA
CAATTTGCTGAGGGCTATTGAGGCGCAACAGCATCTGTTGCAACTCACAGTCTGGGGCATCAAGCAGCTC
CAGGCAAGAATCCTGGCTGTGGAAAGATACCTAAAGGATCAACAGCTCCTGGGGATTTGGGGTTGCTCTG
GAAAACTCATTTGCACCACTGCTGTGCCTTGGAATGCTAGTTGGAGTAATAAATCTCTGGAACAGATTTG
GAATCACACGACCTGGATGGAGTGGGACAGAGAAATTAACAATTACACAAGCTTAATACACTCCTTAATT
GAAGAATCGCAAAACCAGCAAGAAAAGAATGAACAAGAATTATTGGAATTAGATAAATGGGCAAGTTTGT
GGAATTGGTTTAACATAACAAATTGGCTGTGGTATATAAAATTATTCATAATGATAGTAGGAGGCTTGGT
AGGTTTAAGAATAGTTTTTGCTGTACTTTCTATAGTGAATAGAGTTAGGCAGGGATATTCACCATTATCG
TTTCAGACCCACCTCCCAACCCCGAGGGGACCCATGCATTGCATCTCAATTAGTCAGCAACCAGGTGTGG
AAAGTCCCCAGGCTCCCCAGCAGGCAGAAGTATGCAAAGCATGCGTCTCAATTAGTCAGCAACCATAGTC
CCGCCCCTAACTCCGCCCATCCCGCCCCTAACTCCGCCCAGTTCCGCCCATTCTCCGCCCCATGGCTGAC
TAATTTTTTTTATTTATGCAGAGGCCGAGGCCGCCTCGGCCTCTGAGCTATTCCAGAAGTAGTGAGGAGG
CTTTTTTGGAGGCCTAGGCTTTTGCAAAAAGCTTTCTAGAGGTACCACCGGAGCTTACCATGACCGAGTA
CAAGCCCACGGTGCGCCTCGCCACCCGCGACGACGTCCCCAGGGCCGTACGCACCCTCGCCGCCGCGTTC
GCCGACTACCCCGCCACGCGCCACACCGTCGATCCGGACCGCCACATCGAGCGGGTCACCGAGCTGCAAG
AACTCTTCCTCACGCGCGTCGGGCTCGACATCGGCAAGGTGTGGGTCGCGGACGACGGCGCCGCCGTGGC
GGTCTGGACCACGCCGGAGAGCGTCGAAGCGGGGGCGGTGTTCGCCGAGATCGGCCCGCGCATGGCCGAG
TTGAGCGGTTCCCGGCTGGCCGCGCAGCAACAGATGGAAGGCCTCCTGGCGCCGCACCGGCCCAAGGAGC
CCGCGTGGTTCCTGGCCACCGTCGGCGTCTCGCCCGACCACCAGGGCAAGGGTCTGGGCAGCGCCGTCGT
GCTCCCCGGAGTGGAGGCGGCCGAGCGCGCCGGGGTGCCCGCCTTCCTGGAGACCTCCGCGCCCCGCAAC
CTCCCCTTCTACGAGCGGCTCGGCTTCACCGTCACCGCCGACGTCGAGGTGCCCGAAGGACCGCGCACCT
GGTGCATGACCCGCAAGCCCGGTGCCAGTTAACGAATTCTAGATCTTGAGACAAATGGCAGTATTCATCC
ACAATTTTAAAAGAAAAGGGGGGATTGGGGGGTACAGTGCAGGGGAAAGAATAGTAGACATAATAGCAAC
AGACATACAAACTAAAGAATTACAAAAACAAATTACAAAAATTCAAAATTTTCGGGTTTATTACAGGGAC
AGCAGAGATCCACTTTGGCGCCGGCTCGAGGCCTGCAGGTGCAAAGATGGATAAAGTTTTAAACAGAGAG
GAATCTTTGCAGCTAATGGACCTTCTAGGTCTTGAAAGGAGTGGGAATTGGCTCCGGTGCCCGTCAGTGG
GCAGAGCGCACATCGCCCACAGTCCCCGAGAAGTTGGGGGGAGGGGTCGGCAATTGAACCGGTGCCTAGA
GAAGGTGGCGCGGGGTAAACTGGGAAAGTGATGTCGTGTACTGGCTCCGCCTTTTTCCCGAGGGTGGGGG
AGAACCGTATATAAGTGCAGTAGTCGCCGTGAACGTTCTTTTTCGCAACGGGTTTGCCGCCAGAACACAG
GTAAGTGCCGTGTGTGGTTCCCGCGGGCCTGGCCTCTTTACGGGTTATGGCCCTTGCGTGCCTTGAATTA
CTTCCACCTGGCTGCAGTACGTGATTCTTGATCCCGAGCTTCGGGTTGGAAGTGGGTGGGAGAGTTCGAG
GCCTTGCGCTTAAGGAGCCCCTTCGCCTCGTGCTTGAGTTGAGGCCTGGCCTGGGCGCTGGGGCCGCCGC
GTGCGAATCTGGTGGCACCTTCGCGCCTGTCTCGCTGCTTTCGATAAGTCTCTAGCCATTTAAAATTTTT
GATGACCTGCTGCGACGCTTTTTTTCTGGCAAGATAGTCTTGTAAATGCGGGCCAAGATCTGCACACTGG
TATTTCGGTTTTTGGGGCCGCGGGCGGCGACGGGGCCCGTGCGTCCCAGCGCACATGTTCGGCGAGGCGG
GGCCTGCGAGCGCGGCCACCGAGAATCGGACGGGGGTAGTCTCAAGCTGGCCGGCCTGCTCTGGTGCCTG
GCCTCGCGCCGCCGTGTATCGCCCCGCCCTGGGCGGCAAGGCTGGCCCGGTCGGCACCAGTTGCGTGAGC
GGAAAGATGGCCGCTTCCCGGCCCTGCTGCAGGGAGCTCAAAATGGAGGACGCGGCGCTCGGGAGAGCGG
GCGGGTGAGTCACCCACACAAAGGAAAAGGGCCTTTCCGTCCTCAGCCGTCGCTTCATGTGACTCCACGG
AGTACCGGGCGCCGTCCAGGCACCTCGATTAGTTCTCGAGCTTTTGGAGTACGTCGTCTTTAGGTTGGGG
GGAGGGGTTTTATGCGATGGAGTTTCCCCACACTGAGTGGGTGGAGACTGAAGTTAGGCCAGCTTGGCAC
TTGATGTAATTCTCCTTGGAATTTGCCCTTTTTGAGTTTGGATCTTGGTTCATTCTCAAGCCTCAGACAG
TGGTTCAAAGTTTTTTTCTTCCATTTCAGGTGTCGTGAGGCTAGCACCGCCACCATGGCGGCCAATGTGG
GATCGATGTTTCAATATTGGAAGCGCTTTGATTTACAGCAGCTGCAGAGAGAACTCGATGCCACCGCAAC
GGTATTGGCGAACCGGCAGGATGAAAGTGAGCAGTCCAGAAAGCGGCTTATCGAACAGAGCCGGGAGTTC
AAGAAGAACACTCCAGAGGATTTGCGCAAGCAGGTAGCGCCGCTGCTGAAGAGTTTCCAAGGAGAGATTG
ATGCACTGAGTAAAAGAAGCAAGGAAGCTGAAGCAGCTTTCTTGAATGTCTACAAAAGATTGATTGACGT
CCCAGATCCCGTACCAGCTTTGGATCTCGGACAGCAACTCCAGCTCAAAGTGCAGCGCCTGCACGATATT
GAAACAGAGAACCAGAAACTTAGGGAAACTCTGGAAGAATACAACAAGGAATTTGCTGAAGTGAAAAATC
AAGAGGTTACGATAAAAGCACTTAAAGAGAAAATCCGAGAATATGAACAGACACTGAAGAACCAAGCCGA
AACCATAGCTCTTGAGAAGGAACAGAAGTTACAGAATGACTTTGCAGAAAAGGAGAGAAAGCTGCAGGAG
ACACAGATGTCCACCACCTCAAAGCTGGAGGAAGCTGAGCATAAGGTTCAGAGCCTACAAACAGCCCTGG
AAAAAACTCGAACAGAATTATTTGACCTGAAAACCAAATACGATGAAGAAACTACTGCAAAGGCCGACGA
GATTGAAATGATCATGACGGACCTTGAAAGGGCAAACCAGAGGGCAGAGGTGGCTCAGAGAGAGGCGGAG
ACCTTAAGGGAACAGCTCTCATCGGCCAATCACTCCCTCCAGCTGGCCTCACAGATCCAGAAGGCACCAG
ACGTGGCCATAGAGGTGCTGACCCGCTCCAGCCTAGAAGTTGAGTTGGCCGCCAAGGAGCGGGAGATCGC
ACAGCTGGTGGAGGACGTGCAGAGACTCCAGGCCAGCCTCACCAAGCTGCGGGAGAATTCGGCCAGCCAG
ATCTCACAGCTTGAGCAGCAGCTGAGCGCCAAAAACAGCACACTCAAACAACTGGAAGAAAAACTCAAAG
GCCAGGCTGACTATGAAGAGGTGAAGAAAGAGCTGAACATTCTGAAGTCCATGGAGTTTGCACCGTCCGA
GGGCGCTGGGACACAGGATGCGGCCAAGCCCCTGGAGGTGCTGTTGCTGGAGAAGAACCGCTCGCTGCAG
TCCGAGAACGCCGCGCTGCGCATCTCCAACAGCGACCTGAGCGGACGCTGTGCGGAGCTGCAAGTCCGTA
TCACTGAGGCTGTGGCCACAGCCACTGAGCAGAGAGAGCTGATCGCCCGCCTGGAGCAGGACCTGAGCAT
CATTCAGTCCATCCAGCGGCCCGATGCCGAGGGTGCCGCTGAGCACCGCCTGGAGAAGATCCCAGAGCCC
ATCAAAGAGGCCACTGCCCTATTCTACGGACCTGCAGCACCAGCCAGCGGTGCCCTCCCAGAGGGCCAGG
TGGATTCACTGCTTTCCATCATCTCCAGCCAGAGGGAGCGCTTCCGTGCCCGGAACCAGGAGCTTGAGGC
CGAGAACCGCCTGGCCCAGCACACCCTCCAGGCCCTGCAGAGTGAGCTGGACAGCCTGCGCGCCGACAAC
ATCAAGCTCTTTGAGAAGATCAAGTTCCTGCAGAGCTACCCTGGCCGGGGCAGCGGCAGTGATGACACGG
AGCTGCGGTACTCGTCCCAGTACGAGGAGCGCCTGGACCCCTTCTCCTCCTTCAGCAAGCGGGAGCGGCA
GAGGAAGTACCTGAGCTTGAGTCCCTGGGACAAGGCCACCCTCAGCATGGGGCGTCTGGTTCTCTCCAAC
AAGATGGCGCGCACCATCGGCTTCTTCTACACACTGTTCCTGCACTGCCTGGTCTTCCTGGTGCTCTACA
AGCTGGCATGGAGCGAGAGCATGGAGAGGGACTGTGCCACCTTCTGCGCCAAGAAGTTCGCTGACCACCT
GCACAAGTTCCACGAGAATGACAACGGGGCTGCGGCTGGTGACTTGTGGCAGTAGTAATGAACTAGTCCG
TAACTTGAAAGTATTTCGATTTCTTGGCTTTATATATCTTGTGGAAAGGACGATAGGATTAGAATTAAGG
CTCGGACACGCGTTAAGTCGACAATCAACCTCTGGATTACAAAATTTGTGAAAGATTGACTGGTATTCTT
AACTATGTTGCTCCTTTTACGCTATGTGGATACGCTGCTTTAATGCCTTTGTATCATGCTATTGCTTCCC
GTATGGCTTTCATTTTCTCCTCCTTGTATAAATCCTGGTTGCTGTCTCTTTATGAGGAGTTGTGGCCCGT
TGTCAGGCAACGTGGCGTGGTGTGCACTGTGTTTGCTGACGCAACCCCCACTGGTTGGGGCATTGCCACC
ACCTGTCAGCTCCTTTCCGGGACTTTCGCTTTCCCCCTCCCTATTGCCACGGCGGAACTCATCGCCGCCT
GCCTTGCCCGCTGCTGGACAGGGGCTCGGCTGTTGGGCACTGACAATTCCGTGGTGTTGTCGGGGAAATC
ATCGTCCTTTCCTTGGCTGCTCGCCTGTGTTGCCACCTGGATTCTGCGCGGGACGTCCTTCTGCTACGTC
CCTTCGGCCCTCAATCCAGCGGACCTTCCTTCCCGCGGCCTGCTGCCGGCTCTGCGGCCTCTTCCGCGTC
TTCGCCTTCGCCCTCAGACGAGTCGGATCTCCCTTTGGGCCGCCTCCCCGCGTCGACTTTAAGACCAATG
ACTTACAAGGCAGCTGTAGATCTTAGCCACTTTTTAAAAGAAAAGGGGGGACTGGAAGGGCTAATTCACT
CCCAACGAAGACAAGATCTGCTTTTTGCTTGTACTGGGTCTCTCTGGTTAGACCAGATCTGAGCCTGGGA
GCTCTCTGGCTAACTAGGGAACCCACTGCTTAAGCCTCAATAAAGCTTGCCTTGAGTGCTTCAAGTAGTG
TGTGCCCGTCTGTTGTGTGACTCTGGTAACTAGAGATCCCTCAGACCCTTTTAGTCAGTGTGGAAAATCT
CTAGCAGTACGTATAGTAGTTCATGTCATCTTATTATTCAGTATTTATAACTTGCAAAGAAATGAATATC
AGAGAGTGAGAGGAACTTGTTTATTGCAGCTTATAATGGTTACAAATAAAGCAATAGCATCACAAATTTC
ACAAATAAAGCATTTTTTTCACTGCATTCTAGTTGTGGTTTGTCCAAACTCATCAATGTATCTTATCATG
TCTGGCTCTAGCTATCCCGCCCCTAACTCCGCCCATCCCGCCCCTAACTCCGCCCAGTTCCGCCCATTCT
CCGCCCCATGGCTGACTAATTTTTTTTATTTATGCAGAGGCCGAGGCCGCCTCGGCCTCTGAGCTATTCC
AGAAGTAGTGAGGAGGCTTTTTTGGAGGCCTAGGGACGTACCCAATTCGCCCTATAGTGAGTCGTATTAC
GCGCGCTCACTGGCCGTCGTTTTACAACGTCGTGACTGGGAAAACCCTGGCGTTACCCAACTTAATCGCC
TTGCAGCACATCCCCCTTTCGCCAGCTGGCGTAATAGCGAAGAGGCCCGCACCGATCGCCCTTCCCAACA
GTTGCGCAGCCTGAATGGCGAATGGG
[124 nt withheld, positions 7727-7850]
C
[91 nt withheld, positions 7852-7942]
A
[49 nt withheld, positions 7944-7992]
CCTTTGACGTTGGAGTCCACGTTCTTT
[37 nt withheld, positions 8020-8056]
ACCCTATCTCGGTCTATTCTTTTGATTTATAAGGGATTTTGCCGATTTCGGCCTATTGGTTAAAAAATGA
GCTGATTTAACAAAAATTTAACGCGAATTTTAACAAAATATTAACGCTTACAATTTAGGTGGCACTTTTC
GGGGAAATGTGCGCGGAACCCCTATTTGTTTATTTTTCTAAATACATTCAAATATGTATCCGCTCATGAG
ACAATAACCCTGATAAATGCTTCAATAATATTGAAAAAGGAAGAGTATGAGTATTCAACATTTCCGTGTC
GCCCTTATTCCCTTTTTTGCGGCATTTTGCCTTCCTGTTTTTGCTCACCCAGAAACGCTGGTGAAAGTAA
AAGATGCTGAAGATCAGTTGGGTGCACGAGTGGGTTACATCGAACTGGATCTCAACAGCGGTAAGATCCT
TGAGAGTTTTCGCCCCGAAGAACGTTTTCCAATGATGAGCACTTTTAAAGTTCTGCTATGTGGCGCGGTA
TTATCCCGTATTGACGCCGGGCAAGAGCAACTCGGTCGCCGCATACACTATTCTCAGAATGACTTGGTTG
AGTACTCACCAGTCACAGAAAAGCATCTTACGGATGGCATGACAGTAAGAGAATTATGCAGTGCTGCCAT
AACCATGAGTGATAACACTGCGGCCAACTTACTTCTGACAACGATCGGAGGACCGAAGGAGCTAACCGCT
TTTTTGCACAACATGGGGGATCATGTAACTCGCCTTGATCGTTGGGAACCGGAGCTGAATGAAGCCATAC
CAAACGACGAGCGTGACACCACGATGCCTGTAGCAATGGCAACAACGTTGCGCAAACTATTAACTGGCGA
ACTACTTACTCTAGCTTCCCGGCAACAATTAATAGACTGGATGGAGGCGGATAAAGTTGCAGGACCACTT
CTGCGCTCGGCCCTTCCGGCTGGCTGGTTTATTGCTGATAAATCTGGAGCCGGTGAGCGTGGGTCTCGCG
GTATCATTGCAGCACTGGGGCCAGATGGTAAGCCCTCCCGTATCGTAGTTATCTACACGACGGGGAGTCA
GGCAACTATGGATGAACGAAATAGACAGATCGCTGAGATAGGTGCCTCACTGATTAAGCATTGGTAACTG
TCAGACCAAGTTTACTCATATATACTTTAGATTGATTTAAAACTTCATTTTTAATTTAAAAGGATCTAGG
TGAAGATCCTTTTTGATAATCTCATGACCAAAATCCCTTAACGTGAGTTTTCGTTCCACTGAGCGTCAGA
CCCCGTAGAAAAGATCAAAGGATCTTCTTGAGATCCTTTTTTTCTGCGCGTAATCTGCTGCTTGCAAACA
AAAAAACCACCGCTACCAGCGGTGGTTTGTTTGCCGGATCAAGAGCTACCAACTCTTTTTCCGAAGGTAA
CTGGCTTCAGCAGAGCGCAGATACCAAATACTGTTCTTCTAGTGTAGCCGTAGTTAGGCCACCACTTCAA
GAACTCTGTAGCACCGCCTACATACCTCGCTCTGCTAATCCTGTTACCAGTGGCTGCTGCCAGTGGCGAT
AAGTCGTGTCTTACCGGGTTGGACTCAAGACGATAGTTACCGGATAAGGCGCAGCGGTCGGGCTGAACGG
GGGGTTCGTGCACACAGCCCAGCTTGGAGCGAACGACCTACACCGAACTGAGATACCTACAGCGTGAGCT
ATGAGAAAGCGCCACGCTTCCCGAAGGGAGAAAGGCGGACAGGTATCCGGTAAGCGGCAGGGTCGGAACA
GGAGAGCGCACGAGGGAGCTTCCAGGGGGAAACGCCTGGTATCTTTATAGTCCTGTCGGGTTTCGCCACC
TCTGACTTGAGCGTCGATTTTTGTGATGCTCGTCAGGGGGGCGGAGCCTATGGAAAAACGCCAGCAACGC
GGCCTTTTTACGGTTCCTGGCCTTTTGCTGGCCTTTTGCTCACATGTTCTTTCCTGCGTTATCCCCTGAT
TCTGTGGATAACCGTATTACCGCCTTTGAGTGAGCTGATACCGCTCGCCGCAGCCGAACGACCGAGCGCA
GCGAGTCAGTGAGCGAGGAAGCGGAAGAGCGCCCAATACGCAAACCGCCTCTCCCCGCGCGTTGGCCGAT
TCATTAATGCAGCTGGCACGACAGGTTTCCCGACTGGAAAGCGGGCAGTGAGCGCAACGCAATTAATGTG
AGTTAGCTCACTCATTAGGCACCCCAGGCTTTACACTTTATGCTTCCGGCTCGTATGTTGTGTGGAATTG
TGAGCGGATAACAATTTCACACAGGAAACAGCTATGACCATGATTACGCCAAGCGCGCAATTAACCCTCA
CTAAAGGGAACAAAAGCTGGAGCTGCAAGC
