>Addgene plasmid #142517 | TFORF1960 | depositor partial sequence | sequence record 279689 | Insert
ACCGCCACCATGGCGGCCAATGTGGGATCGATGTTTCAATATTGGAAGCGCTTTGATTTACAGCAGCTGC
AGAGAGAACTCGATGCCACCGCAACGGTATTGGCGAACCGGCAGGATGAAAGTGAGCAGTCCAGAAAGCG
GCTTATCGAACAGAGCCGGGAGTTCAAGAAGAACACTCCAGAGGATTTGCGCAAGCAGGTAGCGCCGCTG
CTGAAGAGTTTCCAAGGAGAGATTGATGCACTGAGTAAAAGAAGCAAGGAAGCTGAAGCAGCTTTCTTGA
ATGTCTACAAAAGATTGATTGACGTCCCAGATCCCGTACCAGCTTTGGATCTCGGACAGCAACTCCAGCT
CAAAGTGCAGCGCCTGCACGATATTGAAACAGAGAACCAGAAACTTAGGGAAACTCTGGAAGAATACAAC
AAGGAATTTGCTGAAGTGAAAAATCAAGAGGTTACGATAAAAGCACTTAAAGAGAAAATCCGAGAATATG
AACAGACACTGAAGAACCAAGCCGAAACCATAGCTCTTGAGAAGGAACAGAAGTTACAGAATGACTTTGC
AGAAAAGGAGAGAAAGCTGCAGGAGACACAGATGTCCACCACCTCAAAGCTGGAGGAAGCTGAGCATAAG
GTTCAGAGCCTACAAACAGCCCTGGAAAAAACTCGAACAGAATTATTTGACCTGAAAACCAAATACGATG
AAGAAACTACTGCAAAGGCCGACGAGATTGAAATGATCATGACGGACCTTGAAAGGGCAAACCAGAGGGC
AGAGGTGGCTCAGAGAGAGGCGGAGACCTTAAGGGAACAGCTCTCATCGGCCAATCACTCCCTCCAGCTG
GCCTCACAGATCCAGAAGGCACCAGACGTGGCCATAGAGGTGCTGACCCGCTCCAGCCTAGAAGTTGAGT
TGGCCGCCAAGGAGCGGGAGATCGCACAGCTGGTGGAGGACGTGCAGAGACTCCAGGCCAGCCTCACCAA
GCTGCGGGAGAATTCGGCCAGCCAGATCTCACAGCTTGAGCAGCAGCTGAGCGCCAAAAACAGCACACTC
AAACAACTGGAAGAAAAACTCAAAGGCCAGGCTGACTATGAAGAGGTGAAGAAAGAGCTGAACATTCTGA
AGTCCATGGAGTTTGCACCGTCCGAGGGCGCTGGGACACAGGATGCGGCCAAGCCCCTGGAGGTGCTGTT
GCTGGAGAAGAACCGCTCGCTGCAGTCCGAGAACGCCGCGCTGCGCATCTCCAACAGCGACCTGAGCGGA
CGCTGTGCGGAGCTGCAAGTCCGTATCACTGAGGCTGTGGCCACAGCCACTGAGCAGAGAGAGCTGATCG
CCCGCCTGGAGCAGGACCTGAGCATCATTCAGTCCATCCAGCGGCCCGATGCCGAGGGTGCCGCTGAGCA
CCGCCTGGAGAAGATCCCAGAGCCCATCAAAGAGGCCACTGCCCTATTCTACGGACCTGCAGCACCAGCC
AGCGGTGCCCTCCCAGAGGGCCAGGTGGATTCACTGCTTTCCATCATCTCCAGCCAGAGGGAGCGCTTCC
GTGCCCGGAACCAGGAGCTTGAGGCCGAGAACCGCCTGGCCCAGCACACCCTCCAGGCCCTGCAGAGTGA
GCTGGACAGCCTGCGCGCCGACAACATCAAGCTCTTTGAGAAGATCAAGTTCCTGCAGAGCTACCCTGGC
CGGGGCAGCGGCAGTGATGACACGGAGCTGCGGTACTCGTCCCAGTACGAGGAGCGCCTGGACCCCTTCT
CCTCCTTCAGCAAGCGGGAGCGGCAGAGGAAGTACCTGAGCTTGAGTCCCTGGGACAAGGCCACCCTCAG
CATGGGGCGTCTGGTTCTCTCCAACAAGATGGCGCGCACCATCGGCTTCTTCTACACACTGTTCCTGCAC
TGCCTGGTCTTCCTGGTGCTCTACAAGCTGGCATGGAGCGAGAGCATGGAGAGGGACTGTGCCACCTTCT
GCGCCAAGAAGTTCGCTGACCACCTGCACAAGTTCCACGAGAATGACAACGGGGCTGCGGCTGGTGACTT
GTGGCAGTAGTAATGAACTAGTCCGTAACTTGAAAGTATTTCGATTTCTTGGCTTTATATATCTTGTGGA
AAGGACGATAGGATTAGAATTAAGGCTCGGAC
