>Addgene plasmid #142517 | TFORF1960 | depositor partial sequence | sequence record 279690 | Barcode
TAGGATTAGAATTAAGGCTCGGAC
